>Addgene plasmid #158998 | pMSR:MSMEG_0026:Dendra | addgene full sequence | sequence record 315460 | Addgene NGS Result
TGATAGAGTTTGTCCTCCCTATCAGTGATAGATAGGCTTAAGGAGTAATACGACTCACTATAGGGAGAAG
GAGGCCATTATGCCCAAGTCCAAAGTCCGCAAAAAGAACGACTTCACCTCCAGGCCGGTGAGCCGGACCC
CGGTGAAGGTGAAGGCCGGACCGTCCAGTGTCTGGTTCGTCGCTCTGTTCATCGGCCTCATGCTGTTCGG
TCTCATCTGGCTACTGGTGTTCCAGCTGGCGGCAACCAACCCGATCGACACCCCGTCGTTCCTCCAGTGG
ATGGCGGATCTCGGTCCGTGGAACTACGCGATCGCCTTTGCTTTCATGATCACCGGTCTGTTGCTCACCA
TGCGCTGGCGCAAGCTTGGTGCGGCCGCGGGCAACACGCCTGGCATCAATCTGATCAAGGAGGACATGCG
TGTCAAGGTGCATATGGAGGGCAACGTGAACGGTCACGCCTTCGTGATCGAGGGGGAGGGTAAGGGTAAG
CCTTACGAAGGGACCCAGACCGCCAACCTCACCGTCAAGGAGGGCGCCCCTCTCCCATTCTCGTACGATA
TCCTCACTACCGCGGTGCATTACGGGAACCGCGTGTTCACCAAGTACCCCGAGGATATCCCTGACTACTT
CAAGCAGAGCTTCCCGGAGGGATACTCCTGGGAGCGGACGATGACCTTCGAAGACAAGGGTATCTGTACG
ATCCGCAGCGACATCTCGCTGGAAGGGGACTGTTTCTTCCAGAACGTCCGTTTCAAGGGGACCAACTTTC
CGCCGAACGGCCCGGTCATGCAGAAGAAGACCCTCAAGTGGGAGCCGAGCACGGAGAAGCTGCACGTTCG
GGACGGCCTCCTGGTCGGCAACATCAACATGGCGCTGCTGCTGGAAGGCGGCGGCCACTACCTATGCGAC
TTCAAGACCACGTACAAAGCGAAGAAGGTCGTCCAGCTGCCCGACGCGCACTTCGTGGACCACCGCATCG
AAATCCTGGGGAACGATTCGGACTACAACAAGGTCAAGTTGTACGAGCACGCTGTGGCACGCTATAGCCC
GCTCCCGTCGCAGGTCTGGTTCGAAGGCGGCGGCGGGGAGAACCTGTATTTCCAGGACTACAAGGACGAC
GACGACAAGTGATTTAAATAACCCCTTGGGGCCTCTAAACGGGTCTTGAGGGGTTTTTTGTTAACTAGCG
TACGATCGAATTCCTGCAGCTCACGGTAACTGATGCCGTATTTGCAGTACCAGCGTACGGCCCACAGAAT
GATGTCACGCTGAAAATGCCGGCCTTTGAATGGGTTCATGTGCAGCTCCATCAGCAAAAGGGGATGATAA
GTTTATCACCACCGACTATTTGCAACAGTGCCGTTGATCGTGCTATGATCGACTGATGTCATCAGCGGTG
GAGTGCAATGTCGTGCAATACGAATGGCGAAAAGCCGAGCTCATCGGTCAGCTTCTCAACCTTGGGGTTA
CCCCCGGCGGTGTGCTGCTGGTCCACAGCTCCTTCCGTAGCGTCCGGCCCCTCGAAGATGGGCCACTTGG
ACTGATCGAGGCCCTGCGTGCTACGCTGGGTCCGGGAGGGACGCTCGTCATGCCCTCGTGGTCAGGTCTG
GACGACGAGCCGTTCGATCCTGCCACGTCGCCCGTTACACCGGACCTTGGAGTTGTCTCTGACACATTCT
GGCGCCTGCCAAATGTAAAGCGCAGCGCCCATCCATTTGCCTTTGCGGCAGCGGGGCCACAGGCAGAGCA
GATCATCTCTGATCCATTGCCCCTGCCACCTTACTCGCCTGCAAGCCCGGTCGCCCGTGTCCATGAACTC
GATGGGCAGGTACTTCTCCTCGGCGTGGGACACGATGCCAACACGACGCTGCATCTTGCCGAGTTGATGG
CAAAGGTTCCCTATGGGGTGCCGAGACACTGCACCATTCTTCAGGATGGCAAGTTGGTACGCGTCGATTA
TCTCGAGAATGACCACTGCTGTGAGCGCTTTGCCTTGGCGGACAGGTGGCTCAAGGAGAAGAGCCTTCAG
AAGGAAGGTCCAGTCGGTCATGCCTTTGCTCGGTTGATCCGCTCCCGCGACATTGTGGCGACAGCCCTGG
GTCAACTGGGCCGAGATCCGTTGATCTTCCTGCATCCGCCAGAGGCGGGATGCGAAGAATGCGATGCCGC
TCGCCAGTCGATTGGCTGAGCTCATGAGCGGAGAACGAGATGACGTTGGAGGGGCAAGGTCGCGCTGATT
GCTGGGGCAACACGGGGGATCCACTAGTTCCATGAGCGTCAGACCCCGTAGAAAAGATCAAAGGATCTTC
TTGAGATCCTTTTTTTCTGCGCGTAATCTGCTGCTTGCAAACAAAAAAACCACCGCTACCAGCGGTGGTT
TGTTTGCCGGATCAAGAGCTACCAACTCTTTTTCCGAAGGTAACTGGCTTCAGCAGAGCGCAGATACCAA
ATACTGTCCTTCTAGTGTAGCCGTAGTTAGGCCACCACTTCAAGAACTCTGTAGCACCGCCTACATACCT
CGCTCTGCTAATCCTGTTACCAGTGGCTGCTGCCAGTGGCGATAAGTCGTGTCTTACCGGGTTGGACTCA
AGACGATAGTTACCGGATAAGGCGCAGCGGTCGGGCTGAACGGGGGGTTCGTGCACACAGCCCAGCTTGG
AGCGAACGACCTACACCGAACTGAGATACCTACAGCGTGAGCTATGAGAAAGCGCCACGCTTCCCGAGGG
GAGAAAGGCGGACAGGTATCCGGTAAGCGGCAGGGTCGGAACAGGAGAGCGCACGAGGGAGCTTCCAGGG
GGAAACGCCTGGTATCTTTATAGTCCTGTCGGGTTTCGCCACCTCTGACTTGAGCGTCGATTTTTGTGAT
GCTCGTCAGGGGGGCGGAGCCTATGGAAAAACGCCAGCAACGCGGCCTTTTTACGGTTCCTGGCCTTTTG
CTGGCCTTTTGCTCACATGTTCTTTCCTGCGTTATCCCCTGATTCTGTGGATAACCGTATTACCGCCTTT
GAGTGAGCTGATACCGCTCGCCGCAGCCGAACGACCGAGCGCAACGCGTGCGGCCGCGGTACCCGGGGAT
CCTCTAGAGTCGACCACCAAGGGCACCATCTCTGCTTGGGCCACCCCGTTGGCCGCAGCCAGCTCGCTGA
GAGCCGTGAACGACAGGGCGAACGCCAGCCCGCCGACGGCGAGGGTTCCGACCGCTGCAACTCCCGGTGC
AACCTTGTCCCGGTCTATTCTCTTCACTGCACCAGCTCCAATCTGGTGTGAATGCCCCTCGTCTGTTCGC
GCAGGCGGGGGGCTCTATTCGTTTGTCAGCATCGAAAGTAGCCAGATCAGGGATGCGTTGCAACCGCGTA
TGCCCAGGTCAGAAGAGTCGCACAAGAGTTGCAGACCCCTGGAAAGAAAAATGGCCAGAGGGCGAAAACA
CCCTCTGACCAGCGGAGCGGGCGACGGGAATCGAACCCGCGTAGCTAGTTTGGAAGAATGGGTGTCTGCC
GACCACATATGGGCCGGTCAAGATAGGTTTTTACCCCCTCTCGGCTGCATCCTCTAAGTGGAAAGAAATT
GCAGGTCGTAGAAGCGCGTTGAAGCCTGAGAGTTGCACAGGAGTTGCAACCCGGTAGCCTTGTTCACGAC
GAGAGGAGACCTAGTTGGCACGTCGCGGATGGGGATCGCTGAAGACTCAGCGCAGCGGGAGGATCCAAGC
CTCATACGTCAACCCGCAGGACGGTGTGAGGTACTACGCGCTGCAGACCTACGACAACAAGATGGACGCC
GAAGCCTGGCTCGCGGGCGAGAAGCGGCTCATCGAGATGGAGACCTGGACCCCTCCACAGGACCGGGCGA
AGAAGGCAGCCGCCAGCGCCATCACGCTGGAGGAGTACACCCGGAAGTGGCTCGTGGAGCGCGACCTCGC
AGACGGCACCAGGGATCTGTACAGCGGGCACGCGGAGCGCCGCATCTACCCGGTGCTAGGTGAAGTGGCG
GTCACAGAGATGACGCCAGCTCTGGTGCGTGCGTGGTGGGCCGGGATGGGTAGGAAGCACCCGACTGCCC
GCCGGCATGCCTACAACGTCCTCCGGGCGGTGATGAACACAGCGGTCGAGGACAAGCTGATCGCAGAGAA
CCCGTGCCGGATCGAGCAGAAGGCAGCCGATGAGCGCGACGTAGAGGCGCTGACGCCTGAGGAGCTGGAC
ATCGTCGCCGCTGAGATCTTCGAGCACTACCGGATCGCGGCATACATCCTGGCGTGGACGAGCCTCCGGT
TCGGAGAGCTGATCGAGCTTCGCCGCAAGGACATCGTGGACGACGGCATGACGATGAAGCTCCGGGTGCG
CCGTGGCGCTTCCCGCGTGGGGAACAAGATCGTCGTTGGCAACGCCAAGACCGTCCGGTCGAAGCGTCCT
GTGACGGTTCCGCCTCACGTCGCGGAGATGATCCGAGCGCACATGAAGGACCGTACGAAGATGAACAAGG
GCCCCGAGGCATTCCTGGTGACCACGACGCAGGGCAACCGGCTGTCGAAGTCCGCGTTCACCAAGTCGCT
GAAGCGTGGCTACGCCAAGATCGGTCGGCCGGAACTCCGCATCCACGACCTCCGCGCTGTCGGCGCTACG
TTCGCCGCTCAGGCAGGTGCGACGACCAAGGAGCTGATGGCCCGTCTCGGTCACACGACTCCTAGGATGG
CGATGAAGTACCAGATGGCGTCTGAGGCCCGCGACGAGGCTATCGCTGAGGCGATGTCCAAGCTGGCCAA
GACCTCCTGAAACGCAAAAAGCCCCCCTCCCAAGGACACTGAGTCCTAAAGAGGGGGGTTTCTTGTCAGT
ACGCGAAGAACCACGCCTGGCCGCGAGCGCCAGCACCGCCGCTCTGTGCGGAGACCTGGGCACCAGCCCC
GCCGCCGCCAGGAGCATTGCCGTTCCCGCCAGAAATCTAGACGGTGACCACAACGCGCCCGCTTTGATCG
GGGACGTCGAAATATTGGATCGTCGGCACCGTCACGGCCGTGGGAGGCGGCACGATCCGCGACGTGATGA
TCGGCCGCATCCCCACGGTGCTGCGCAGTGAGCTCTACGCCATCCCGGCGTTGATCTGTGCGTTCGCACG
CACAGGCCCGGTGTGAGAAGGGTCTCTGACGAGCGGGAGAACTCCCTATCAG
Features (pLannotate 1.2.2; 14 found; start..end, strand, type, name):
     15..32      +  promoter       tight TRE promoter (fragment): Tet-responsive promoter PTight, consisting of seven tet operator sequences followed by the minimal CMV promoter
     46..64      +  promoter       T7 promoter: promoter for bacteriophage T7 RNA polymerase
     80..358     +  CDS            crgA: CRGA_MYCTU - Experimental evidence at protein level: Swiss-Prot protein existence level 1. Involved in cell division. Plays an important role in septal peptidoglycan synthesis and cell shape morphogenesis. May facilitate the recruitment of the peptidoglycan synthesis machinery to poles and septal zones and coordinate peptidoglycan synthesis at these sites. From Mycobacterium tuberculosis (strain ATCC 25618 / H37Rv).
    383..1069    +  CDS            Dendra2: Dendra2 is a photoconvertible green fluorescent protein published in 2006, derived from Dendronephthya sp.. It has high acid sensitivity.
   1109..1129    +  CDS            FLAG (fragment): FLAG® epitope tag, followed by an enterokinase cleavage site
   1138..1180    +  terminator     T7 terminator (fragment): transcription terminator for bacteriophage T7 RNA polymerase
   1386..2186    +  CDS            ApmR: aminoglycoside 3-N-acetyltransferase type IV ; aac(3)IV; confers resistance to apramycin (Paget and Davies, 1996)
   2253..2270    -  misc_feature   MCS (fragment): pBluescript multiple cloning site
   2311..2899    +  rep_origin     ori: high-copy-number ColE1/pMB1/pBR322/pUC origin of replication
   3067..3095    +  misc_feature   MCS (fragment): pUC18/19 multiple cloning site
   3655..4767    +  CDS            33: VINT_BPML5 - Also known as int. Protein inferred from homology: Swiss-Prot protein existence level 3. Integrase is necessary for integration of the phage into the host genome by site-specific recombination. From Mycobacterium phage L5 (Mycobacteriophage L5).
   4829..4933    -  CDS            32 (fragment): VG32_BPML5 - Protein predicted: Swiss-Prot protein existence level 4. From Mycobacterium phage L5 (Mycobacteriophage L5).
   4989..5093    +  CDS            Y4104_STRCO (fragment): Protein inferred from homology: Swiss-Prot protein existence level 3. From Streptomyces coelicolor (strain ATCC BAA-471 / A3(2) / M145).
   5151..8       +  promoter       tight TRE promoter (fragment) (across the origin): Tet-responsive promoter PTight, consisting of seven tet operator sequences followed by the minimal CMV promoter
