[The description below was written by a language model from this plasmid's Addgene catalogue record and pLannotate feature annotations shown in this document.]
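Description:
pMSR:MSMEG_0026:Dendra is a 5.2 kb bacterial shuttle construct built on the pMSR:Dendra backbone, serving both as an E. coli expression plasmid and as an integrating mycobacterial expression vector. In E. coli it replicates from a high-copy ColE1/pUC-type origin and is selected with apramycin through the aac(3)IV acetyltransferase gene, a marker that also works in mycobacteria. It carries no mycobacterial replication origin. Instead, it encodes the mycobacteriophage L5 integrase, with adjacent L5 sequence, which directs site-specific, single-copy insertion at the chromosomal L5 attachment site.

The insert is the M. smegmatis open reading frame MSMEG_0026, placed by ligation-independent cloning. The annotation tool matches this roughly 280 bp coding region to CrgA, a small M. tuberculosis protein involved in cell division and septal peptidoglycan synthesis, suggesting that MSMEG_0026 is its homologue. The gene is fused at its C terminus, through a Gly-Ala linker, to the green-to-red photoconvertible fluorescent protein Dendra2 and then a single FLAG epitope, with a T7 terminator fragment downstream.

Two promoter elements lie upstream. The record names pmycTetO, a tet operator-containing mycobacterial promoter. The short hits labelled "tight TRE promoter" almost certainly reflect these tetO sites rather than a mammalian element. A T7 promoter sits just before the coding sequence, matching the stated purpose of T7-driven expression in E. coli.

The plasmid belongs to a mycobacterial systems resource of tagged genes. The fusion lends itself to protein localisation imaging in live cells, and the FLAG tag to detection or purification.
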