Addgene plasmid #158998: pMSR:MSMEG_0026:Dendra
Purpose: T7 expression of C-term fluorescent fusion in E. coli
Depositing lab: Keith Derbyshire & Joseph Wade. Depositing organization: Wadsworth Center, New York State Department of Health. Publication: A Mycobacterial Systems Resource for the Research Community. Judd JA, Canestrari J, Clark R, Joseph A, Lapierre P, Lasek-Nesselquist E, Mir M, Palumbo M, Smith C, Stone M, Upadhyay A, Wirth SE, Dedrick RM, Meier CG, Russell DA, Dills A, Dove E, Kester J, Wolf ID, Zhu J, Rubin ER, Fortune S, Hatfull GF, Gray TA, Wade JT, Derbyshire KM. mBio. 2021 Mar 2;12(2). pii: mBio.02401-20. doi: 10.1128/mBio.02401-20. PubMed 33653882.
Backbone
  Vector backbone: pMSR:Dendra
  Vector type: Bacterial Expression ; Integrating Mycobacterial Expression Vector attL5
Growth in bacteria
  Bacterial resistance: Apramycin, 25 μg/mL
  Growth temperature: 37°C
  Growth strain: DH5alpha
  Copy number: High Copy
Gene/Insert
  Gene/Insert name: MSMEG_0026
  Species: M. smegmatis
  Promoter: pmycTetO
  Tag / fusion protein: Gly-Ala Linker/Dendra2/1x Flag Tag (C terminal on insert)
  Cloning method: Ligation Independent Cloning
  Sequencing primers: 5′ TGATAGAGTTTGTCCTCCCTATCAG; 3′ TCCATATGCACCTTGACACG
Terms and licenses: Academic/Nonprofit Terms; Industry Terms: Not Available to Industry
Depositor comments: NCBI reference sequence: CP000480.1. 5' cloning site: Ase1, destroyed during cloning. 3' cloning site: HindIII, not destroyed during cloning
How to cite: pMSR:MSMEG_0026:Dendra was a gift from Keith Derbyshire & Joseph Wade (Addgene plasmid # 158998 ; http://n2t.net/addgene:158998 ; RRID:Addgene_158998)
