>Addgene plasmid #158998 | pMSR:MSMEG_0026:Dendra | depositor partial sequence | sequence record 306940 | insert sequence
ATGCCCAAGTCCAAAGTCCGCAAAAAGAACGACTTCACCTCCAGGCCGGTGAGCCGGACCCCGGTGAAGG
TGAAGGCCGGACCGTCCAGTGTCTGGTTCGTCGCTCTGTTCATCGGCCTCATGCTGTTCGGTCTCATCTG
GCTACTGGTGTTCCAGCTGGCGGCAACCAACCCGATCGACACCCCGTCGTTCCTCCAGTGGATGGCGGAT
CTCGGTCCGTGGAACTACGCGATCGCCTTTGCTTTCATGATCACCGGTCTGTTGCTCACCATGCGCTGGC
GC
